>Addgene plasmid #191586 | E1_pENTR_L1-L4_NG_G1397-DddtoxA-N | addgene full sequence | sequence record 379224 | Addgene NGS Result
GGATAAGGCGCAGCGGTCGGGCTGAACGGGGGGTTCGTGCACACAGCCCAGCTTGGAGCGAACGACCTAC
ACCGAACTGAGATACCTACAGCGTGAGCTATGAGAAAGCGCCACGCTTCCCGAAGGGAGAAAGGCGGACA
GGTATCCGGTAAGCGGCATGGTCGGAACAGGAGAGCGCACGAGGGAGCTTCCAGGGGGAAACGCCTGGTA
TCTTTATAGTCCTGTCGGGTTTCGCCACCTCTGACTTGAGCGTCGATTTTTGTGATGCTCGTCAGGGGGG
CGGAGCCTATGGAAAAACGCCAGCAACGCGGCCTTTTTACGGTTCCTGGCCTTTTGCTGGCCTTTTGCTC
ACATGTTCTTTCCTGCGTTATCCCCTGATTCTGTGGATAACCGTATTACCGCCTTTGAGTGAGCTGATAC
CGCTCGCCGCAGCCGAACGACCGAGCGCAGCGAGTCAGTGAGCGAGGAAGCGGAAGAGCGCCCAATACGC
AAACCGCCTCTCCCCGCGCGTTGGCCGATTCATTAATGCAGCTGGCACGACAGGTTTCCCGACTGGAAAG
CGGGCAGTGAGCGCAACGCAATTAATACGCGTACCGCTAGCCAGGAAGAGTTTGTAGAAACGCAAAAAGG
CCATCCGTCAGGATGGCCTTCTGCTTAGTTTGATGCCTGGCAGTTTATGGCGGGCGTCCTGCCCGCCACC
CTCCGGGCCGTTGCTTCACAACGTTCAAATCCGCTCCCGGCGGATTTGTCCTACTCAGGAGAGCGTTCAC
CGACAAACAACAGATAAAACGAAAGGCCCAGTCTTCCGACTGAGCCTTTCGTTTTATTTGATGCCTGGCA
GTTCCCTACTCTCGCGTTAACGCTAGCATGGATGTTTTCCCAGTCACGACGTTGTAAAACGACGGCCAGT
CTTAAGCTCGGGCCCCAAATAATGATTTTATTTTGACTGATAGTGACCTGTTCGTTGCAACAAATTGATG
AGCAATGCTTTTTTATAATGCCAACTTTGTACAAAAAAGCAGGCTTTTACCCATACGATGTTCCAGATTA
CGCTGATATCGCCGATCTACGCACGCTCGGCTACAGCCAGCAGCAACAGGAGAAGATCAAACCGAAGGTT
CGTTCGACAGTGGCGCAGCACCACGAGGCACTGGTCGGCCACGGGTTTACACACGCGCACATCGTTGCGT
TAAGCCAACACCCGGCAGCGTTAGGGACCGTCGCTGTCAAGTATCAGGACATGATCGCAGCGTTGCCAGA
GGCGACACACGAAGCGATCGTTGGCGTCGGCAAACAGTGGTCCGGCGCACGCGCTCTGGAGGCCTTGCTC
ACGGTGGCGGGAGAGTTGAGAGGTCCACCGTTACAGTTGGACACAGGCCAACTTCTCAAGATTGCAAAAC
GTGGCGGCGTGACCGCAGTGGAGGCAGTGCATGCATGGCGCAATGCACTGACGGGTGCCCCGCTCAAGGA
GACGGGCGCCGCTACAGGGCGCGTCCCATTCGCCATTCAGGCTGCGCAACTGTTGGGAAGGGCGATCGGT
GCGGGCCTCTTCGCTATTACGCCAGCTGGCGAAAGGGGGATGTGCTGCAAGGCGATTAAGTTGGGTAACG
CCAGGGTTTTCCCAGTCACGACGTTGTAAAACGACGGCCAGTGAGCGCGCGTAATACGACTCACTATAGG
GCGAATTGGGTACCGGGCCCCCCCTCGAGGTCCTCCAGCTTTTGTTCCCTTTAGTGAGGGTTAATTGCGC
GCTTGGCGTAATCATGGTCATAGCTGTTTCCTGTGTGAAATTGTTATCCGCTCACAATTCCACACAACAT
ACGAGCCGGAAGCATAAAGTGTAAAGCCTGGGGTGCCTAATGAGTGAGCTAACTCACATTAATTGCGTTG
CGCTCACTGCCCGCTTTCCACCGGTCGTCTCCACCCCTGAGCAGGTAGTGGCTATTGCATCCAACGGAGG
GGGCAGACCCGCACTGGAGTCAATTGTTGCCCAGTTATCTCGCCCTGATCCGGCGTTGGCCGCGTTGACC
AACGACCACCTCGTCGCCTTGGCCTGCCTCGGCGGGCGTCCTGCGCTGGATGCAGTGAAAAAGGGATTGG
GGGGGTCTGGATCGTATGCTTTAGGACCGTATCAGATCTCAGCTCCACAATTGCCTGCATATAACGGACA
AACTGTTGGGACCTTTTACTACGTTAACGATGCTGGTGGATTGGAGTCCAAAGTGTTCTCTTCTGGTGGC
CCAACTCCATATCCCAATTATGCGAATGCAGGCCATGTTGAAGGTCAATCAGCCCTATTCATGAGAGATA
ACGGAATAAGTGAAGGACTGGTGTTTCACAACAATCCAGAAGGTACTTGTGGATTTTGCGTAAACATGAC
TGAGACACTTCTCCCAGAAAATGCCAAGATGACAGTTGTACCTCCTGAAGGTTCTGGTGGATCGACAAAC
CTTTCAGACATTATCGAGAAAGAGACAGGCAAACAGCTAGTGATTCAAGAGTCCATTCTCATGCTTCCCG
AAGAAGTTGAGGAAGTCATTGGGAATAAGCCGGAAAGTGACATACTCGTTCATACGGCTTACGATGAGAG
CACGGATGAGAATGTCATGTTGCTTACCAGTGATGCACCTGAATACAAACCTTGGGCTTTAGTCATCCAG
GACAGCAATGGTGAGAACAAGATCAAGATGCTGTGATAACTCGAGCGATCCTCTAGACACCCAACTTTTC
TATACAAAGTTGGCATTATAAGAAAGCATTGCTTATCAATTTGTTGCAACGAACAGGTCACTATCAGTCA
AAATAAAATCATTATTTGCCATCCAGCTGCAGGGCGGCCGCCCCTATAGTGAGTCGTATTACATGGTCAT
AGCTGTTTCCTGGCAGCTCTGGCCCGTGTCTCAAAATCTCTGATGTTACATTGCACAAGATAAAAATATA
TCATCATGAACAATAAAACTGTCTGCTTACATAAACAGTAATACAAGGGGTGTTATGAGCCATATTCAAC
GGGAAACGTCGAGGCCGCGATTAAATTCCAACATGGATGCTGATTTATATGGGTATAAATGGGCTCGCGA
TAATGTCGGGCAATCAGGTGCGACAATCTATCGCTTGTATGGGAAGCCCGATGCGCCAGAGTTGTTTCTG
AAACATGGCAAAGGTAGCGTTGCCAATGATGTTACAGATGAGATGGTCAGACTAAACTGGCTGACGGAAT
TTATGCCTCTTCCGACCATCAAGCATTTTATCCGTACTCCTGATGATGCATGGTTACTCACCACTGCGAT
CCCCGGAAAAACAGCATTCCAGGTATTAGAAGAATATCCTGATTCAGGTGAAAATATTGTTGATGCGCTG
GCAGTGTTCCTGCGCCGGTTGCATTCGATTCCTGTTTGTAATTGTCCTTTTAACAGCGATCGCGTATTTC
GCCTTGCTCAGGCGCAATCACGAATGAATAACGGTTTGGTTGATGCGAGTGATTTTGATGACGAGCGTAA
TGGCTGGCCTGTTGAACAAGTCTGGAAAGAAATGCATAAACTTTTGCCATTCTCACCGGATTCAGTCGTC
ACTCATGGTGATTTCTCACTTGATAACCTTATTTTTGACGAGGGGAAATTAATAGGTTGTATTGATGTTG
GACGAGTCGGAATCGCAGACCGATACCAGGATCTTGCCATCCTATGGAACTGCCTCGGTGAGTTTTCTCC
TTCATTACAGAAACGGCTTTTTCAAAAATATGGTATTGATAATCCTGATATGAATAAATTGCAGTTTCAT
TTGATGCTCGATGAGTTTTTCTAATCAGAATTGGTTAATTGGTTGTAACACTGGCAGAGCATTACGCTGA
CTTGACGGGACGGCGCAAGCTCATGACCAAAATCCCTTAACGTGAGTTACGCGTCGTTCCACTGAGCGTC
AGACCCCGTAGAAAAGATCAAAGGATCTTCTTGAGATCCTTTTTTTCTGCGCGTAATCTGCTGCTTGCAA
ACAAAAAAACCACCGCTACCAGCGGTGGTTTGTTTGCCGGATCAAGAGCTACCAACTCTTTTTCCGAAGG
TAACTGGCTTCAGCAGAGCGCAGATACCAAATACTGTTCTTCTAGTGTAGCCGTAGTTAGGCCACCACTT
CAAGAACTCTGTAGCACCGCCTACATACCTCGCTCTGCTAATCCTGTTACCAGTGGCTGCTGCCAGTGGC
GATAAGTCGTGTCTTACCGGGTTGGACTCAAGACGATAGTTACC
Features (pLannotate 1.2.2; 22 found; start..end, strand, type, name):
    478..570     +  CDS            lacI (fragment): lac repressor; lacI; The lac repressor binds to the lac operator to inhibit transcription in E. coli. This inhibition can be relieved by adding lactose or isopropyl-β-D-thiogalactopyranoside (IPTG).
    625..652     -  terminator     rrnB T2 terminator: transcription terminator T2 from the E. coli rrnB gene
    784..827     +  terminator     rrnB T1 terminator: Escherichia coli rrnB; transcription terminator T1 from the E. coli rrnB gene
    874..910     -  CDS            lacZα (fragment): LacZα fragment of β-galactosidase; lacZ fragment
    926..1025    +  protein_bind   attL1: mutant version of attL; recombination site for the Gateway® LR reaction LR Clonase™
   1028..1054    +  CDS            3xHA (fragment): three tandem HA epitope tags
   1064..1474    +  CDS            avrXa10 (fragment): AVX10_XANOO - Experimental evidence at protein level: Swiss-Prot protein existence level 1. Avirulence protein. Induces the hypersensitive response (HR)in rice plants carrying the resistance gene Xa10. Activity depends on the presence of the core repeat domains; replacement with repeat domains from other proteins (AvrBs3 of X.euvesicatoria (AC P14727) or AvrXa7 of this organism) does not elicit the HR. Probably acts as a transcription factor in its host plant (rice) to induce plant resistance or disease. From Xanthomonas oryzae pv. oryzae.
   1476..1494    -  rep_origin     f1 ori (fragment): f1 bacteriophage origin of replication; arrow indicates direction of (+) strand synthesis
   1499..1654    -  CDS            lacZα (fragment): LacZα fragment of β-galactosidase; lacZ fragment
   1662..1680    +  promoter       T7 promoter: promoter for bacteriophage T7 RNA polymerase
   1689..1712    -  misc_feature   MCS (fragment): pBluescript multiple cloning site
   1728..1746    -  promoter       T3 promoter: promoter for bacteriophage T3 RNA polymerase
   1791..1807    -  protein_bind   lac operator: The lac repressor binds to the lac operator to inhibit transcription in E. coli. This inhibition can be relieved by adding lactose or isopropyl-β-D-thiogalactopyranoside (IPTG). lac repressor encoded by lacI
   1815..1845    -  promoter       lac promoter: promoter for the E. coli lac operon
   1860..1881    -  protein_bind   CAP binding site: CAP binding activates transcription in the presence of cAMP. E. coli catabolite activator protein
   1980..2099    +  CDS            avrBs3 (fragment): AVRB3_XANEU - Experimental evidence at protein level: Swiss-Prot protein existence level 1. Avirulence protein. Acts as a transcription factor in C.annuum plants. In susceptible plants lacking the Bs3 resistance gene induces expression of a number of genes, including genes homologous to a family of auxin-induced genes, alpha-expansin genes, pectate lyase, anthocyanidin glucoside rhamnosyl transferase and at least one transcription factor, UPA20. Their expression leads to plant hypertrophy in mesophyll cells, probably mainly mediated by UPA20 (PubMed:17962565). In resistant plants induces the h
   2100..2435    +  CDS            dddA (fragment): DDDA_BURC1 - Experimental evidence at protein level: Swiss-Prot protein existence level 1. Toxic component of a toxin-immunity protein module, which functions as a cellular contact-dependent growth inhibition (CDI) system. CDI modules allow bacteria to communicate with and inhibit the growth of closely related neighboring bacteria in a contact-dependent fashion. Bacteria that have this module inhibit or kill bacteria without it, giving them a growth advantage. Probably specifically inhibited by cognate immunity protein DddI (Probable). The C-terminal 163 residue fragment has double-stranded DN
   2445..2693    +  CDS            UGI: UNGI_BPPB2 - Experimental evidence at protein level: Swiss-Prot protein existence level 1. This protein binds specifically and reversibly to the host uracil-DNA glycosylase, preventing removal of uracil residues from PBS2 DNA by the host uracil-excision repair system. From Bacillus phage PBS2 (Bacteriophage PBS2).
   2722..2817    -  protein_bind   attL4: mutant version of attL; recombination site for the Gateway® LR reaction LR Clonase™
   2843..2861    -  promoter       T7 promoter: promoter for bacteriophage T7 RNA polymerase
   2995..3804    +  CDS            KanR: aminoglycoside phosphotransferase; aph(3')-Ia; confers resistance to kanamycin in bacteria or G418 (Geneticin®) in eukaryotes
   3951..295     +  rep_origin     ori (across the origin): high-copy-number ColE1/pMB1/pBR322/pUC origin of replication
