[The description below was written by a language model from this plasmid's Addgene catalogue record and pLannotate feature annotations shown in this document.]
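Description:
E1_pENTR_L1-L4_NG_G1397-DddtoxA-N is a 4.2 kb MultiSite Gateway entry clone, the first of the entry modules used to assemble ptpTALECD vectors, which are TALE-based cytidine deaminases for targeted base editing of the Arabidopsis thaliana plastid genome. It is propagated in E. coli as a high-copy plasmid with a ColE1/pUC-type origin and a kanamycin resistance gene. rrnB T1 and T2 terminators lie upstream of the cloning region, as is typical of pENTR-type plasmids. The catalogue lists the backbone as "PINII", which the record does not explain.

The payload lies between attL1 and attL4 sites, which allow LR recombination with other entry clones into a destination vector. Reading from attL1, it begins with a short HA epitope fragment and a TALE N-terminal segment (annotated by homology to AvrXa10). Next comes a stuffer derived from a pBluescript-type lacZα cassette, with lac promoter and operator, T7 and T3 promoters and MCS remnants. This stuffer sits where a custom TALE repeat array would be expected to go, most likely allowing blue/white screening, though the record does not say so. Downstream are a TALE C-terminal segment (AvrBs3-like), one half of the split DddA double-stranded DNA cytidine deaminase domain from Burkholderia cenocepacia, and a uracil glycosylase inhibitor from phage PBS2, which blocks excision of the uracil produced by deamination. The name suggests the N-terminal half of a split at G1397, and "NG" probably denotes the last half-repeat specificity.

No plant promoter or plastid transit peptide is annotated within the cassette, so these are presumably supplied by other components of the assembly. The clone encodes one "hand" of the pair, and deaminase activity requires the complementary half to bind nearby.
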