Addgene plasmid #191586: E1_pENTR_L1-L4_NG_G1397-DddtoxA-N
Purpose: ptpTALECD vector assembly, Entry clone 1 with attL1 and L4
Depositing lab: Shin-ichi Arimura. Depositing organization: The University of Tokyo. Publication: Targeted base editing in the plastid genome of Arabidopsis thaliana. Nakazato I, Okuno M, Yamamoto H, Tamura Y, Itoh T, Shikanai T, Takanashi H, Tsutsumi N, Arimura SI. Nat Plants. 2021 Jul;7(7):906-913. doi: 10.1038/s41477-021-00954-6. Epub 2021 Jul 1. PubMed 34211131.
Backbone
  Vector backbone: PINII
  Vector type: Other
Growth in bacteria
  Bacterial resistance: Kanamycin, 50 μg/mL
  Growth temperature: 37°C
  Growth strain: DH5alpha
  Copy number: High Copy
Gene/Insert
  Gene/Insert name: C and N termini of platinum TALEN, 1/2 a cytidine deaminase domain of DddA of B. cenocepacia, and a uracil glycosylase inhibitor
  Species: Synthetic
  Cloning method: Ligation Independent Cloning
Terms and licenses: Academic/Nonprofit Terms; Industry Terms: Not Available to Industry
Depositor comments: Multisite Gateway entry vector to express one hand of pTALECD-UGI
How to cite: E1_pENTR_L1-L4_NG_G1397-DddtoxA-N was a gift from Shin-ichi Arimura (Addgene plasmid # 191586 ; http://n2t.net/addgene:191586 ; RRID:Addgene_191586)
